>Addgene plasmid #213523 | pRSF_his6_sumo_SARS_CoV2_NSP14_N306K | addgene full sequence | sequence record 421667 | Addgene NGS Result
GGATATAACATGAGCTGTCTTCGGTATCGTCGTATCCCACTACCGAGATGTCCGCACCAACGCGCAGCCC
GGACTCGGTAATGGCGCGCATTGCGCCCAGCGCCATCTGATCGTTGGCAACCAGCATCGCAGTGGGAACG
ATGCCCTCATTCAGCATTTGCATGGTTTGTTGAAAACCGGACATGGCACTCCAGTCGCCTTCCCGTTCCG
CTATCGGCTGAATTTGATTGCGAGTGAGATATTTATGCCAGCCAGCCAGACGCAGACGCGCCGAGACAGA
ACTTAATGGGCCCGCTAACAGCGCGATTTGCTGGTGACCCAATGCGACCAGATGCTCCACGCCCAGTCGC
GTACCGTCTTCATGGGAGAAAATAATACTGTTGATGGGTGTCTGGTCAGAGACATCAAGAAATAACGCCG
GAACATTAGTGCAGGCAGCTTCCACAGCAATGGCATCCTGGTCATCCAGCGGATAGTTAATGATCAGCCC
ACTGACGCGTTGCGCGAGAAGATTGTGCACCGCCGCTTTACAGGCTTCGACGCCGCTTCGTTCTACCATC
GACACCACCACGCTGGCACCCAGTTGATCGGCGCGAGATTTAATCGCCGCGACAATTTGCGACGGCGCGT
GCAGGGCCAGACTGGAGGTGGCAACGCCAATCAGCAACGACTGTTTGCCCGCCAGTTGTTGTGCCACGCG
GTTGGGAATGTAATTCAGCTCCGCCATCGCCGCTTCCACTTTTTCCCGCGTTTTCGCAGAAACGTGGCTG
GCCTGGTTCACCACGCGGGAAACGGTCTGATAAGAGACACCGGCATACTCTGCGACATCGTATAACGTTA
CTGGTTTCACATTCACCACCCTGAATTGACTCTCTTCCGGGCGCTATCATGCCATACCGCGAAAGGTTTT
GCGCCATTCGATGGTGTCCGGGATCTCGACGCTCTCCCTTATGCGACTCCTGCATTAGGAAATTAATACG
ACTCACTATAGGGGAATTGTGAGCGGATAACAATTCCCCTGTAGAAATAATTTTGTTTAACTTTAATAAG
GAGATATACCATGGGCAGCAGCCATCATCATCATCATCACAGCAGCGGCCTGGTGCCGCGCGGCAGCCAC
ATGGCAAGCATGTCGGACTCAGAAGTCAATCAAGAAGCTAAGCCAGAGGTCAAGCCAGAAGTCAAGCCTG
AGACTCACATCAATTTAAAGGTGTCCGATGGATCTTCAGAGATCTTCTTCAAGATCAAAAAGACCACTCC
TTTAAGAAGGCTGATGGAAGCGTTCGCTAAAAGACAGGGTAAGGAAATGGACTCCTTAAGATTCTTGTAC
GACGGTATTAGAATCCAAGCTGATCAGACCCCTGAAGATTTGGACATGGAGGATAACGATATTATTGAGG
CTCACAGAGAACAGATTGGTGGATCCGCTGAAAATGTAACAGGACTCTTTAAAGATTGTAGTAAGGTAAT
CACTGGGTTACATCCTACACAGGCACCTACACACCTCAGTGTTGACACTAAATTCAAAACTGAAGGTTTA
TGTGTTGACATACCTGGCATACCTAAGGACATGACCTATAGAAGACTCATCTCTATGATGGGTTTTAAAA
TGAATTATCAAGTTAATGGTTACCCTAACATGTTTATCACCCGCGAAGAAGCTATAAGACATGTACGTGC
ATGGATTGGCTTCGATGTCGAGGGGTGTCATGCTACTAGAGAAGCTGTTGGTACCAATTTACCTTTACAG
CTAGGTTTTTCTACAGGTGTTAACCTAGTTGCTGTACCTACAGGTTATGTTGATACACCTAATAATACAG
ATTTTTCCAGAGTTAGTGCTAAACCACCGCCTGGAGATCAATTTAAACACCTCATACCACTTATGTACAA
AGGACTTCCTTGGAATGTAGTGCGTATAAAGATTGTACAAATGTTAAGTGACACACTTAAAAATCTCTCT
GACAGAGTCGTATTTGTCTTATGGGCACATGGCTTTGAGTTGACATCTATGAAGTATTTTGTGAAAATAG
GACCTGAGCGCACCTGTTGTCTATGTGATAGACGTGCCACATGCTTTTCCACTGCTTCAGACACTTATGC
CTGTTGGCATCATTCTATTGGATTTGATTACGTCTATAATCCGTTTATGATTGATGTTCAACAATGGGGT
TTTACAGGTAACCTACAAAGCAACCATGATCTGTATTGTCAAGTCCATGGTAATGCACATGTAGCTAGTT
GTGATGCAATCATGACTAGGTGTCTAGCTGTCCACGAGTGCTTTGTTAAGCGTGTTGACTGGACTATTGA
ATATCCTATAATTGGTGATGAACTGAAGATTAAGGCGGCTTGTAGAAAGGTTCAACACATGGTTGTTAAA
GCTGCATTATTAGCAGACAAATTCCCAGTTCTTCACGACATTGGTAACCCTAAAGCTATTAAGTGTGTAC
CTCAAGCTGATGTAGAATGGAAGTTCTATGATGCACAGCCTTGTAGTGACAAAGCTTATAAAATAGAAGA
ATTATTCTATTCTTATGCCACACATTCTGACAAATTCACAGATGGTGTATGCCTATTTTGGAATTGCAAT
GTCGATAGATATCCTGCTAATTCCATTGTTTGTAGATTTGACACTAGAGTGCTATCTAACCTTAACTTGC
CTGGTTGTGATGGTGGCAGTTTGTATGTAAATAAACATGCATTCCACACACCAGCTTTTGATAAAAGTGC
TTTTGTTAATTTAAAACAATTACCATTTTTCTATTACTCTGACAGTCCATGTGAGTCTCATGGAAAACAA
GTAGTGTCAGATATAGATTATGTACCACTAAAGTCTGCTACGTGTATAACACGTTGCAATTTAGGTGGTG
CTGTCTGTAGACATCATGCTAATGAGTACAGATTGTATCTCGATGCTTATAACATGATGATCTCAGCTGG
CTTTAGCTTGTGGGTTTACAAACAATTTGATACTTATAACCTCTGGAACACTTTTACAAGACTTCAGTGA
CCGCTCGAGTCTGGTAAAGAAACCGCTGCTGCGAAATTTGAACGCCAGCACATGGACTCGTCTACTAGCG
CAGCTTAATTAACCTAGGCTGCTGCCACCGCTGAGCAATAACTAGCATAACCCCTTGGGGCCTCTAAACG
GGTCTTGAGGGGTTTTTTGCTGAAACCTCAGGCATTTGAGAAGCACACGGTCACACTGCTTCCGGTAGTC
AATAAACCGGTAAACCAGCAATAGACATAAGCGGCTATTTAACGACCCTGCCCTGAACCGACGACAAGCT
GACGACCGGGTCTCCGCAAGTGGCACTTTTCGGGGAAATGTGCGCGGAACCCCTATTTGTTTATTTTTCT
AAATACATTCAAATATGTATCCGCTCATGAATTAATTCTTAGAAAAACTCATCGAGCATCAAATGAAACT
GCAATTTATTCATATCAGGATTATCAATACCATATTTTTGAAAAAGCCGTTTCTGTAATGAAGGAGAAAA
CTCACCGAGGCAGTTCCATAGGATGGCAAGATCCTGGTATCGGTCTGCGATTCCGACTCGTCCAACATCA
ATACAACCTATTAATTTCCCCTCGTCAAAAATAAGGTTATCAAGTGAGAAATCACCATGAGTGACGACTG
AATCCGGTGAGAATGGCAAAAGTTTATGCATTTCTTTCCAGACTTGTTCAACAGGCCAGCCATTACGCTC
GTCATCAAAATCACTCGCATCAACCAAACCGTTATTCATTCGTGATTGCGCCTGAGCGAGACGAAATACG
CGGTCGCTGTTAAAAGGACAATTACAAACAGGAATCGAATGCAACCGGCGCAGGAACACTGCCAGCGCAT
CAACAATATTTTCACCTGAATCAGGATATTCTTCTAATACCTGGAATGCTGTTTTCCCGGGGATCGCAGT
GGTGAGTAACCATGCATCATCAGGAGTACGGATAAAATGCTTGATGGTCGGAAGAGGCATAAATTCCGTC
AGCCAGTTTAGTCTGACCATCTCATCTGTAACATCATTGGCAACGCTACCTTTGCCATGTTTCAGAAACA
ACTCTGGCGCATCGGGCTTCCCATACAATCGATAGATTGTCGCACCTGATTGCCCGACATTATCGCGAGC
CCATTTATACCCATATAAATCAGCATCCATGTTGGAATTTAATCGCGGCCTAGAGCAAGACGTTTCCCGT
TGAATATGGCTCATACTCTTCCTTTTTCAATATTATTGAAGCATTTATCAGGGTTATTGTCTCATGAGCG
GATACATATTTGAATGTATTTAGAAAAATAAACAAATAGGCATGCAGCGCTCTTCCGCTTCCTCGCTCAC
TGACTCGCTACGCTCGGTCGTTCGACTGCGGCGAGCGGTGTCAGCTCACTCAAAAGCGGTAATACGGTTA
TCCACAGAATCAGGGGATAAAGCCGGAAAGAACATGTGAGCAAAAAGCAAAGCACCGGAAGAAGCCAACG
CCGCAGGCGTTTTTCCATAGGCTCCGCCCCCCTGACGAGCATCACAAAAATCGACGCTCAAGCCAGAGGT
GGCGAAACCCGACAGGACTATAAAGATACCAGGCGTTTCCCCCTGGAAGCTCCCTCGTGCGCTCTCCTGT
TCCGACCCTGCCGCTTACCGGATACCTGTCCGCCTTTCTCCCTTCGGGAAGCGTGGCGCTTTCTCATAGC
TCACGCTGTTGGTATCTCAGTTCGGTGTAGGTCGTTCGCTCCAAGCTGGGCTGTGTGCACGAACCCCCCG
TTCAGCCCGACCGCTGCGCCTTATCCGGTAACTATCGTCTTGAGTCCAACCCGGTAAGACACGACTTATC
GCCACTGGCAGCAGCCATTGGTAACTGATTTAGAGGACTTTGTCTTGAAGTTATGCACCTGTTAAGGCTA
AACTGAAAGAACAGATTTTGGTGAGTGCGGTCCTCCAACCCACTTACCTTGGTTCAAAGAGTTGGTAGCT
CAGCGAACCTTGAGAAAACCACCGTTGGTAGCGGTGGTTTTTCTTTATTTATGAGATGATGAATCAATCG
GTCTATCAAGTCAACGAACAGCTATTCCGTTACTCTAGATTTCAGTGCAATTTATCTCTTCAAATGTAGC
ACCTGAAGTCAGCCCCATACGATATAAGTTGTAATTCTCATGTTAGTCATGCCCCGCGCCCACCGGAAGG
AGCTGACTGGGTTGAAGGCTCTCAAGGGCATCGGTCGAGATCCCGGTGCCTAATGAGTGAGCTAACTTAC
ATTAATTGCGTTGCGCTCACTGCCCGCTTTCCAGTCGGGAAACCTGTCGTGCCAGCTGCATTAATGAATC
GGCCAACGCGCGGGGAGAGGCGGTTTGCGTATTGGGCGCCAGGGTGGTTTTTCTTTTCACCAGTGAGACG
GGCAACAGCTGATTGCCCTTCACCGCCTGGCCCTGAGAGAGTTGCAGCAAGCGGTCCACGCTGGTTTGCC
CCAGCAGGCGAAAATCCTGTTTGATGGTGGTTAACGGCG
Features (pLannotate 1.2.2; 19 found; start..end, strand, type, name):
    851..928     -  promoter       lacI promoter: lacI
    936..971     -  CDS            TcR (fragment): tetracycline efflux protein; tet; confers resistance to tetracycline
    974..992     +  promoter       T7 promoter: promoter for bacteriophage T7 RNA polymerase
    993..1017    +  protein_bind   lac operator: The lac repressor binds to the lac operator to inhibit transcription in E. coli. This inhibition can be relieved by adding lactose or isopropyl-β-D-thiogalactopyranoside (IPTG). lac repressor encoded by lacI
   1032..1054    +  RBS            RBS: efficient ribosome binding site from bacteriophage T7 gene 10 (Olins and Rangwala, 1989)
   1073..1089    +  CDS            capTEV™ (fragment): composite tag for in vivo biotinylation, TEV protease cleavage, and 6xHis tagging
   1100..1117    +  CDS            thrombin site: thrombin recognition and cleavage site
   1130..1422    +  CDS            SUMO (fragment): cleavable ubiquitin-like protein tag; S. cerevisiae SMT3 (truncated)
   1427..3007    +  CDS            rep (fragment): R1AB_SARS2 - Experimental evidence at protein level: Swiss-Prot protein existence level 1. [2'-O-methyltransferase]: Methyltransferase that mediates mRNA cap 2'-O-ribose methylation to the 5'-cap structure of viral mRNAs. N7-methyl guanosine cap is a prerequisite for binding of nsp16. Therefore plays an essential role in viral mRNAs cap methylation which is essential to evade immune system. From Severe acute respiratory syndrome coronavirus 2 (2019-nCoV) (SARS-CoV-2).
   3026..3067    +  CDS            S-Tag (fragment): affinity and epitope tag derived from pancreatic ribonuclease A
   3097..3114    +  CDS            SET1 (fragment): solubility-enhancement tag derived from T7 phage gene 10B
   3122..3169    +  terminator     T7 terminator: transcription terminator for bacteriophage T7 RNA polymerase
   3333..3390    +  promoter       AmpR promoter (fragment): bla
   3399..4214    -  CDS            KanR: aminoglycoside phosphotransferase; aph(3')-Ia; confers resistance to kanamycin in bacteria or G418 (Geneticin®) in eukaryotes
   4215..4306    -  promoter       AmpR promoter: bla
   4322..5071    -  rep_origin     RSF ori: Plasmids containing the RSF 1030 origin of replication can be propagated in E. coli cells that contain additional plasmids with compatible origins.
   5154..5218    -  CDS            TcR (fragment): tetracycline efflux protein; tet; confers resistance to tetracycline
   5233..5254    -  protein_bind   CAP binding site: CAP binding activates transcription in the presence of cAMP. E. coli catabolite activator protein
   5267..850     -  CDS            lacI (across the origin): lac repressor; lacI; The lac repressor binds to the lac operator to inhibit transcription in E. coli. This inhibition can be relieved by adding lactose or isopropyl-β-D-thiogalactopyranoside (IPTG).
