[The description below was written by a language model from this plasmid's Addgene catalogue record and pLannotate feature annotations shown in this document.]
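Description:
pRSF_his6_sumo_SARS_CoV2_NSP14_N306K is a bacterial expression plasmid of about 5.5 kb, built on a pRSF-type His6-SUMO backbone, for producing a point mutant of SARS-CoV-2 non-structural protein 14 in E. coli. It replicates from the RSF1030 origin, which is compatible with other common origins and so allows co-maintenance with additional plasmids. Selection is with kanamycin through an aminoglycoside phosphotransferase gene. The plasmid also carries lacI under its own promoter. Short annotated tetracycline-resistance and AmpR-promoter fragments appear to be backbone remnants or partial matches rather than functional markers.

The expression cassette is a standard T7/lac arrangement. A T7 promoter is followed by a lac operator and the T7 gene 10 ribosome binding site, so transcription depends on a host supplying T7 RNA polymerase and is repressed by LacI until IPTG is added. The reading frame begins with an N-terminal histidine tag (picked up by the annotation as a partial composite-tag match). Next come a thrombin cleavage site and a truncated yeast SMT3 SUMO domain, which aids solubility and can be cleaved off by a SUMO protease. The 1,581 bp NSP14 insert, derived from the ORF1ab polyprotein, was cloned between BamHI and XhoI and carries the N306K substitution. The automated annotation matches it only generically to the replicase polyprotein. S-tag and SET1 fragments lie downstream of the insert, ahead of the T7 terminator; the record does not say whether they are translated.

The associated work concerns small-molecule inhibition of the NSP14 RNA cap methyltransferase, so the construct is presumably used to purify recombinant mutant enzyme for biochemical comparison with wild type. The record does not state the specific rationale for the N306K change.
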