Addgene plasmid #213523: pRSF_his6_sumo_SARS_CoV2_NSP14_N306K
Purpose: Expresses NSP14 of SARS-CoV-2 with a single point mutation N306K
Depositing lab: Thomas Tuschl. Depositing organization: Rockefeller University. Publication: Small-molecule inhibition of SARS-CoV-2 NSP14 RNA cap methyltransferase. Meyer C, Garzia A, Miller MW, Huggins DJ, Myers RW, Hoffmann HH, Ashbrook AW, Jannath SY, Liverton N, Kargman S, Zimmerman M, Nelson AM, Sharma V, Dolgov E, Cangialosi J, Penalva-Lopez S, Alvarez N, Chang CW, Oswal N, Gonzalez I, Rasheed R, Goldgirsh K, Davis JA, Ramos-Espiritu L, Menezes MR, Larson C, Nitsche J, Ganichkin O, Alwaseem H, Molina H, Steinbacher S, Glickman JF, Perlin DS, Rice CM, Meinke PT, Tuschl T. Nature. 2024 Dec 11. doi: 10.1038/s41586-024-08320-0. PubMed 39663451.
Backbone
  Vector backbone: prSF-His6-sumo
  Backbone size w/o insert (bp): 3900
  Total vector size (bp): 5500
  Vector type: Bacterial Expression
Growth in bacteria
  Bacterial resistance: Kanamycin, 50 μg/mL
  Growth temperature: 37°C
  Growth strain: DH5alpha
  Copy number: Unknown
Gene/Insert
  Gene/Insert name: SARS-CoV2-NSP14
  Species: SARS-CoV-2
  Insert size (bp): 1581
  Mutation: changed N306 to K
  Entrez Gene: ORF1ab (a.k.a. GU280_gp01)
  Tag / fusion protein: His6-sumo (N terminal on backbone)
  Cloning method: Restriction Enzyme; 5′ cloning site BamHI (not destroyed); 3′ cloning site XhoI (not destroyed)
  Sequencing primers: 5′ GGCTGATGGAAGCGTTCGCTA; 3′ T7-term
Terms and licenses: Academic/Nonprofit Terms; Industry Terms: Not Available to Industry
How to cite: pRSF_his6_sumo_SARS_CoV2_NSP14_N306K was a gift from Thomas Tuschl (Addgene plasmid # 213523 ; http://n2t.net/addgene:213523 ; RRID:Addgene_213523)
